Addgene plasmid #228286: pMT478
Purpose: Constitutive mutant rPhlTA expression with strong promoter
Depositing lab: Jun Ishii. Depositing organization: Kobe University. Publication: Designing strong inducible synthetic promoters in yeasts. Tominaga M, Shima Y, Nozaki K, Ito Y, Someda M, Shoya Y, Hashii N, Obata C, Matsumoto-Kitano M, Suematsu K, Matsukawa T, Hosoya K, Hashiba N, Kondo A, Ishii J. Nat Commun. 2024 Dec 19;15(1):10653. doi: 10.1038/s41467-024-54865-z. PubMed 39702268.
Backbone
  Vector backbone: pUC19
  Vector type: Yeast Expression, Synthetic Biology
  Selectable markers: Hygromycin
Growth in bacteria
  Bacterial resistance: Ampicillin, 100 μg/mL
  Growth temperature: 37°C
  Growth strain: DH5alpha
  Copy number: High Copy
Gene/Insert
  Gene/Insert name: rphlTA mutant
  Species: Synthetic; Pseudomonas protegens
  Mutation: P5S, S6P, K86T, F109L, Q117R, E143K
  Promoter: KpGAPDH promoter
  Tag / fusion protein: Three copies of VP16 (VP48)-Nuclear localization signal (C terminal on insert)
  Cloning method: Ligation Independent Cloning
Terms and licenses: Academic/Nonprofit Terms; Industry Terms: Not Available to Industry
How to cite: pMT478 was a gift from Jun Ishii (Addgene plasmid # 228286 ; http://n2t.net/addgene:228286 ; RRID:Addgene_228286)
