[The description below was written by a language model from this plasmid's Addgene catalogue record and pLannotate feature annotations shown in this document.]
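Description:
pMT478 is a 7.5 kb yeast expression plasmid built on a pUC19 backbone. It is designed for constitutive production of a synthetic transcriptional activator in the methylotrophic yeast Komagataella phaffii (Pichia pastoris). In E. coli it is maintained at high copy through the pUC-type ColE1 origin and selected with ampicillin via the bla gene. Remnants of the pUC19 lac promoter/operator, lacZα and multiple cloning site flank the inserted cassettes. No yeast replication origin is annotated, which suggests that the plasmid is meant to integrate into the genome. An annotated ARG4 (argininosuccinate lyase) region scored against S. cerevisiae could act as a homology target or auxotrophic marker, although the record does not state its role. Selection in yeast relies on hygromycin resistance, with the hph phosphotransferase gene placed between a TEF1 promoter fragment and a CYC1 terminator fragment.

The payload is a mutant rPhlTA, a reverse-type variant of the Pseudomonas protegens PhlF repressor carrying the substitutions P5S, S6P, K86T, F109L, Q117R and E143K. It is fused at its C terminus to three tandem copies of the VP16 minimal activation domain (VP48) and an SV40 nuclear localization signal. The feature table does not annotate the PhlF-derived coding region itself, but the gap between the promoter and the VP16 and NLS fragments corresponds to it. Expression is driven by the strong constitutive K. phaffii GAPDH (GAP) promoter and terminated by the AOX1 terminator. The plasmid comes from work on designing strong inducible synthetic promoters in yeasts. There it supplies high levels of the activator component, which would act on synthetic promoters carrying the cognate operator sites.
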