Features (pLannotate 1.2.2; 24 found; start..end, strand, type, name):
     96..200     +  promoter       AmpR promoter: bla
    201..1061    +  CDS            AmpR: β-lactamase; bla; confers resistance to ampicillin, carbenicillin, and related antibiotics
   1232..1820    +  rep_origin     ori: high-copy-number ColE1/pMB1/pBR322/pUC origin of replication
   2003..2095    +  CDS            lacI (fragment): lac repressor; lacI; The lac repressor binds to the lac operator to inhibit transcription in E. coli. This inhibition can be relieved by adding lactose or isopropyl-β-D-thiogalactopyranoside (IPTG).
   2108..2129    +  protein_bind   CAP binding site: CAP binding activates transcription in the presence of cAMP. E. coli catabolite activator protein
   2144..2174    +  promoter       lac promoter: promoter for the E. coli lac operon
   2182..2198    +  protein_bind   lac operator: The lac repressor binds to the lac operator to inhibit transcription in E. coli. This inhibition can be relieved by adding lactose or isopropyl-β-D-thiogalactopyranoside (IPTG). lac repressor encoded by lacI
   2243..2311    +  CDS            DED81 (fragment): SYNC_SACPA - Protein inferred from homology: Swiss-Prot protein existence level 3. From Saccharomyces paradoxus (Yeast) (Saccharomyces douglasii).
   2503..3867    +  CDS            ARG4: ARLY_YEAST - Experimental evidence at protein level: Swiss-Prot protein existence level 1. From Saccharomyces cerevisiae (strain ATCC 204508 / S288c) (Baker's yeast).
   3877..3900    -  misc_feature   MCS (fragment): pUC18/19 multiple cloning site
   3902..4378    +  promoter       GAP promoter: promoter for Pichia pastoris glyceraldehyde-3-phosphate dehydrogenase
   5020..5043    +  CDS            VP96 (fragment): 6 tandem repeats of the minimal activation domain of herpes simplex virus VP16 (Cheng et al., 2013)
   5101..5120    +  CDS            VP96 (fragment): 6 tandem repeats of the minimal activation domain of herpes simplex virus VP16 (Cheng et al., 2013)
   5131..5150    +  CDS            SV40 NLS (fragment): nuclear localization signal of SV40 (simian virus 40) large T antigen
   5161..5226    +  CDS            AOX1 (fragment): ALOX1_KOMPC - Experimental evidence at protein level: Swiss-Prot protein existence level 1. Major isoform of alcohol oxidase, which catalyzes the oxidation of methanol to formaldehyde and hydrogen peroxide, the first step in the methanol utilization pathway of methylotrophic yeasts. From Komagataella phaffii (strain ATCC 76273 / CBS 7435 / CECT 11047 / NRRL Y-11430 / Wegner 21-1) (Yeast) (Pichia pastoris).
   5230..5476    +  terminator     AOX1 terminator: Pichia pastoris AOX1; transcription terminator for AOX1
   5497..5522    -  misc_feature   MCS (fragment): pUC18/19 multiple cloning site
   5521..5859    +  promoter       TEF1 promoter (fragment): S. cerevisiae TEF1; promoter for EF-1α
   5873..6895    +  CDS            hph: KHYB_ECOLX - Experimental evidence at protein level: Swiss-Prot protein existence level 1. The aminoglycoside phosphotransferases achieve inactivation of their antibiotic substrates by phosphorylation. Only phosphorylates hygromycin and closely related compounds such as demethyl analogs and destomycin. From Escherichia coli.
   6910..7023    +  terminator     CYC1 terminator (fragment): S. cerevisiae CYC1; transcription terminator for CYC1
   7026..7083    -  CDS            lacI (fragment): lac repressor; lacI; The lac repressor binds to the lac operator to inhibit transcription in E. coli. This inhibition can be relieved by adding lactose or isopropyl-β-D-thiogalactopyranoside (IPTG).
   7101..7258    +  CDS            lacZα (fragment): LacZα fragment of β-galactosidase; lacZ fragment
   7264..7363    -  misc_feature   bom (fragment): basis of mobility region from pBR322
   7465..1       -  CDS            rop (fragment) (across the origin): Rop protein, which maintains plasmids at low copy number; rop
>Addgene plasmid #228286 | pMT478 | addgene full sequence | sequence record 457102 | Addgene NGS Result
GACGAAAGGGCCTCGTGATACGCCTATTTTTATAGGTTAATGTCATGATAATAATGGTTTCTTAGACGTC
AGGTGGCACTTTTCGGGGAAATGTGCGCGGAACCCCTATTTGTTTATTTTTCTAAATACATTCAAATATG
TATCCGCTCATGAGACAATAACCCTGATAAATGCTTCAATAATATTGAAAAAGGAAGAGTATGAGTATTC
AACATTTCCGTGTCGCCCTTATTCCCTTTTTTGCGGCATTTTGCCTTCCTGTTTTTGCTCACCCAGAAAC
GCTGGTGAAAGTAAAAGATGCTGAAGATCAGTTGGGTGCACGAGTGGGTTACATCGAACTGGATCTCAAC
AGCGGTAAGATCCTTGAGAGTTTTCGCCCCGAAGAACGTTTTCCAATGATGAGCACTTTTAAAGTTCTGC
TATGTGGCGCGGTATTATCCCGTATTGACGCCGGGCAAGAGCAACTCGGTCGCCGCATACACTATTCTCA
GAATGACTTGGTTGAGTACTCACCAGTCACAGAAAAGCATCTTACGGATGGCATGACAGTAAGAGAATTA
TGCAGTGCTGCCATAACCATGAGTGATAACACTGCGGCCAACTTACTTCTGACAACGATCGGAGGACCGA
AGGAGCTAACCGCTTTTTTGCACAACATGGGGGATCATGTAACTCGCCTTGATCGTTGGGAACCGGAGCT
GAATGAAGCCATACCAAACGACGAGCGTGACACCACGATGCCTGTAGCAATGGCAACAACGTTGCGCAAA
CTATTAACTGGCGAACTACTTACTCTAGCTTCCCGGCAACAATTAATAGACTGGATGGAGGCGGATAAAG
TTGCAGGACCACTTCTGCGCTCGGCCCTTCCGGCTGGCTGGTTTATTGCTGATAAATCTGGAGCCGGTGA
GCGTGGGTCTCGCGGTATCATTGCAGCACTGGGGCCAGATGGTAAGCCCTCCCGTATCGTAGTTATCTAC
ACGACGGGGAGTCAGGCAACTATGGATGAACGAAATAGACAGATCGCTGAGATAGGTGCCTCACTGATTA
AGCATTGGTAACTGTCAGACCAAGTTTACTCATATATACTTTAGATTGATTTAAAACTTCATTTTTAATT
TAAAAGGATCTAGGTGAAGATCCTTTTTGATAATCTCATGACCAAAATCCCTTAACGTGAGTTTTCGTTC
CACTGAGCGTCAGACCCCGTAGAAAAGATCAAAGGATCTTCTTGAGATCCTTTTTTTCTGCGCGTAATCT
GCTGCTTGCAAACAAAAAAACCACCGCTACCAGCGGTGGTTTGTTTGCCGGATCAAGAGCTACCAACTCT
TTTTCCGAAGGTAACTGGCTTCAGCAGAGCGCAGATACCAAATACTGTTCTTCTAGTGTAGCCGTAGTTA
GGCCACCACTTCAAGAACTCTGTAGCACCGCCTACATACCTCGCTCTGCTAATCCTGTTACCAGTGGCTG
CTGCCAGTGGCGATAAGTCGTGTCTTACCGGGTTGGACTCAAGACGATAGTTACCGGATAAGGCGCAGCG
GTCGGGCTGAACGGGGGGTTCGTGCACACAGCCCAGCTTGGAGCGAACGACCTACACCGAACTGAGATAC
CTACAGCGTGAGCTATGAGAAAGCGCCACGCTTCCCGAAGGGAGAAAGGCGGACAGGTATCCGGTAAGCG
GCAGGGTCGGAACAGGAGAGCGCACGAGGGAGCTTCCAGGGGGAAACGCCTGGTATCTTTATAGTCCTGT
CGGGTTTCGCCACCTCTGACTTGAGCGTCGATTTTTGTGATGCTCGTCAGGGGGGCGGAGCCTATGGAAA
AACGCCAGCAACGCGGCCTTTTTACGGTTCCTGGCCTTTTGCTGGCCTTTTGCTCACATGTTCTTTCCTG
CGTTATCCCCTGATTCTGTGGATAACCGTATTACCGCCTTTGAGTGAGCTGATACCGCTCGCCGCAGCCG
AACGACCGAGCGCAGCGAGTCAGTGAGCGAGGAAGCGGAAGAGCGCCCAATACGCAAACCGCCTCTCCCC
GCGCGTTGGCCGATTCATTAATGCAGCTGGCACGACAGGTTTCCCGACTGGAAAGCGGGCAGTGAGCGCA
ACGCAATTAATGTGAGTTAGCTCACTCATTAGGCACCCCAGGCTTTACACTTTATGCTTCCGGCTCGTAT
GTTGTGTGGAATTGTGAGCGGATAACAATTTCACACAGGAAACAGCTATGACCATGATTACGCCGCTAGC
CATGGTTGTGCGACAGATTCACTGTGAAAGACTGTTCATTATACCCACGTTTCACTGGGAGATGTAAGCC
TTAGGTGTTTTACCCTGATTAGATAATACAATAACCAACAGAAATACGAGAATCTAAACTAATTTCGATG
ATTCATTTTTCTTTTTACCGCGCTGCCTCTTTTGGCAATTCTTTCACCTATATTCTACCTTCTCTTTCCT
TTTGTTCTAAACTTATTACCAGCTATCTATGTCGAATCAAGAAGAAGGACTTAAACTGTGGGGTGGCAGG
TTTACTGGGGCTACTGACCCCTTGATGGATTTGTATAACGCTTCCTTACCTTACGACAAGAAAATGTACA
AGGTGGATTTAGAAGGAACAAAAGTTTACACTGAGGGCCTGGAGAAAATTAATTTGCTAACTAAAGACGA
ACTAAGTGAGATTCATCGTGGTCTCAAATTGATTGAAGCAGAGTGGGCAGAAGGGAAGTTTGTTGAGAAG
CCAGGGGATGAGGATATTCACACTGCTAATGAACGTCGCTTGGGTGAGTTGATTGGTCGTGGAATCTCTG
GTAAGGTTCATACCGGAAGGTCTAGAAATGATCAAGTTGCCACTGATATGCGGTTGTATGTCAGAGACAA
TCTAACTCAGTTGGCTGACTATCTGAAGCAGTTCATTCAAGTAATCATCAAGAGAGCTGAACAGGAAATA
GACGTCTTGATGCCCGGTTATACTCACTTGCAAAGAGCTCAACCAATCAGATGGTCTCACTGGTTGAGCA
TGTATGCTACCTATTTCACTGAAGATTATGAGAGACTGAATCAAATCGTTAAAAGGTTGAACAAATCCCC
ATTGGGAGCTGGAGCTTTGGCTGGTCATCCTTATGGAATTGATCGTGAATACATTGCTGAGAGATTAGGG
TTTGATTCTGTTATTGGTAATTCTTTGGCCGCTGTTTCAGACAGAGATTTTGTAGTCGAAACCATGTTCT
GGTCTTCGTTGTTTATGAATCATATTTCTCGATTCTCAGAAGATTTGATCATTTACTCCACTGGAGAGTT
TGGATTTATCAAGTTGGCAGATGCTTATTCTACTGGATCTTCTCTGATGCCTCAAAAAAAAAACCCAGAC
TCTTTGGAGTTATTGAGGGGTAAATCTGGTAGATGTTTTGGGGCCTTGGCTGGTTTCCTCATGTCTATTA
AGTCCATTCCGTCAACCTATAACAAAGATATGCAAGAGGATAAGGAGCCTTTATTTGATACTCTAATCAC
TGTAGAGCACTCGATTTTGATAGCATCCGGTGTAGTTTCTACCTTGAACATTGATGCCGAACGAATGAAG
AATGCTCTAACTATGGATATGCTGGCTACAGATCTTGCCGACTATTTAGTTAGAAGGGGAGTTCCATTCA
GAGAAACTCACCACATTTCTGGTGAATGTGTCAGACAAGCCGAGGAGTTGAACCTTTCTGGTATTGATCA
GTTGTCCCTCGAACAATTGAAATCCATTGACTCCCGTTTTGAGGCTGATGTGGCTTCAACGTTTGACTTT
GAAGCCAGTGTTGAAAAAAGAACTGCCACCGGAGGAACTTCTAAGACTGCTGTTTTAAAGCAATTGGATG
CACTGAATGAAAAGCTAGAGTCTTGACTGCAGGTCGACTCTAGAGGATCCTTTTTTGTAGAAATGTCTTG
GTGTCCTCGTCCAATCAGGTAGCCATCTCTGAAATATCTGGCTCCGTTGCAACTCCGAACGACCTGCTGG
CAACGTAAAATTCTCCGGGGTAAAACTTAAATGTGGAGTAATGGAACCAGAAACGTCTCTTCCCTTCTCT
CTCCTTCCACCGCCCGTTACCGTCCCTAGGAAATTTTACTCTGCTGGAGAGCTTCTTCTACGGCCCCCTT
GCAGCAATGCTCTTCCCAGCATTACGTTGCGGGTAAAACGGAGGTCGTGTACCCGACCTAGCAGCCCAGG
GATGGAAAAGTCCCGGCCGTCGCTGGCAATAATAGCGGGCGGACGCATGTCATGAGATTATTGGAAACCA
CCAGAATCGAATATAAAAGGCGAACACCTTTCCCAATTTTGGTTTCTCCTGACCCAAAGACTTTAAATTT
AATTTATTTGTCCCTATTTCAATCAATTGAACAACTATCAAAACACAACTAGTGCGTCGACATGGCTAGA
ACTTCACCCAGATCATCTATTGGTTCTCTGAGATCACCACATACTCATAAGGCTATTTTGACCTCCACCA
TCGAAATCTTGAAAGAATGTGGTTACTCCGGTTTGTCCATTGAATCTGTTGCTAGACGTGCTGGTGCTTC
TAAACCTACTATCTACAGATGGTGGACTAACAAGGCTGCTTTGATTGCTGAAGTTTACGAAAACGAATCC
GAACAGGTTAGAAAGTTTCCAGATTTGGGTTCCTTTACGGCCGATTTGGATTTCTTGTTGAGAAACTTGT
GGAAGGTTTGGAGAGAAACTATTTGTGGTGAAGCCCTCAGATGCGTTATTGCAGAAGCTCGATTAGATCC
AGCTACTTTGACTCAATTGAAGGACCAATTCATGGAAAGACGTAGAGAAATGCCAAAAAAGTTGGTTAAA
AACGCCATCTCTAACGGTGAATTGCCAAAGGATACAAACCGTGAGTTGTTGTTGGATATGATTTTCGGTT
TTTGCTGGTACAGGTTGTTGACTGAACAATTGACTGTTGAACAAGACATCGAAGAGTTCACGTTCTTGTT
AATCAATGGTGTTTGTCCAGGTACTCAAAGAGGTCCAGCAGACGCTTTGGATGATTTTGATTTGGATATG
TTGCCTGCTGATGCCTTGGATGACTTCGACTTAGACATGTTACCAGCCGATGCATTAGACGATTTCGACC
TTGATATGTTACCTGGTCCACCAAAAAAGAAGAGAAAGGTCTAACCTCGAGCCTTAGACATGACTGTTCC
TCAGTTCAAGTTGGGCACTTACGAGAAGACCGGTCTTGCTAGATTCTAATCAAGAGGATGTCAGAATGCC
ATTTGCCTGAGAGATGCAGGCTTCATTTTTGATACTTTTTTATTTGTAACCTATATAGTATAGGATTTTT
TTTGTCATTTTGTTTCTTCTCGTACGAGCTTGCTCCTGATCAGCCTATCTCGCAGCTGATGAATATCTTG
TGGTAGGGGTTTGGGAAAATCATTCGAGTTTGATGTTTTTCTTGGTATTTCCCACTCCTCTTCAGAGTAC
AGAAGATTAAGTGAGACGTTCGTTTGTGCAAGCTTAGATCCCCGGGTACCGAGCTCGAATTCGCCGTACC
ACTTCAAAACACCCAAGCACAGCATACTAAATTTCCCCTCTTTCTTCCTCTAGGGTGTCGTTAATTACCC
GTACTAAAGGTTTGGAAAAGAAAAAAGAGACCGCCTCGTTTCTTTTTCTTCGTCGAAAAAGGCAATAAAA
ATTTTTATCACGTTTCTTTTTCTTGAAAATTTTTTTTTTTGATTTTTTTCTCTTTCGATGACCTCCCATT
GATATTTAAGTTAATAAACGGTCTTCAATTTCTCAAGTTTCAGTTTCATTTTTCTTGTTCTATTACAACT
TTTTTTACTTCTTGCTCATTAGAAAGAAAGCATAGCAATCTAATCTAAGTTTTAATTACAAAATGAAGAA
GCCAGAGTTGACTGCTACTTCCGTTGAGAAGTTCTTGATCGAGAAGTTCGACTCCGTTTCCGACTTGATG
CAATTGTCTGAAGGTGAAGAGTCCAGAGCTTTCTCCTTTGACGTTGGTGGTAGAGGTTACGTTTTGAGAG
TTAATTCCTGTGCTGACGGTTTCTACAAGGACAGATACGTTTACAGACACTTCGCTTCCGCTGCTTTGCC
AATTCCAGAGGTTTTGGACATTGGTGAGTTCTCCGAGTCCTTGACTTACTGTATCTCCAGAAGAGCTCAG
GGAGTTACATTGCAAGACTTGCCAGAAACTGAGTTGCCAGCTGTTTTGCAACCAGTTGCTGAAGCTATGG
ACGCTATTGCTGCTGCTGACTTGTCTCAAACTTCTGGTTTTGGTCCATTCGGTCCACAGGGTATTGGTCA
GTACACTACTTGGAGAGACTTCATCTGTGCTATCGCTGACCCACATGTTTACCACTGGCAAACTGTTATG
GACGATACTGTTTCCGCTTCCGTTGCTCAGGCTTTGGACGAATTGATGTTGTGGGCTGAAGATTGTCCTG
AGGTTAGACATTTGGTTCACGCTGACTTCGGTTCCAACAACGTTTTGACTGACAACGGTAGAATCACTGC
TGTTATCGACTGGTCCGAAGCTATGTTCGGTGACTCTCAATACGAGGTTGCTAACATCTTCTTTTGGAGA
CCATGGTTGGCTTGTATGGAACAGCAGACTAGATACTTCGAGAGAAGACACCCAGAATTGGCTGGTTCCC
CAAGATTGAGAGCTTACATGTTGAGAATCGGTTTGGACCAGTTGTACCAGTCCTTGGTTGATGGTAACTT
CGATGATGCTGCTTGGGCTCAAGGTAGATGTGACGCTATCGTTAGATCCGGTGCTGGTACTGTTGGTAGA
ACTCAGATTGCTAGAAGATCCGCTGCTGTTTGGACTGACGGTTGTGTTGAAGTTTTGGCTGACTCCGGTA
ACAGAAGACCATCCACTAGACCAAGAGCTAAAGAGGTTGGTAGAGTTTAAGTATTAAGAACGTTATTTAT
ATTTCAAATTTTTCTTTTTTTTCTCTACAGACGCTGTACGCATGTAACATTATACTGAAAACCTTGCTTG
AGAAGGTTTTGGGACGCTCGAAGATCCAGCTGCATTAATGAATCGGCCAACGCGCGGGGAGAGGCGGTTT
GCGTATTGGGCGCTCTTCCGCTTCCTCGGAATTCACTGGCCGTCGTTTTACAACGTCGTGACTGGGAAAA
CCCTGGCGTTACCCAACTTAATCGCCTTGCAGCACATCCCCCTTTCGCCAGCTGGCGTAATAGCGAAGAG
GCCCGCACCGATCGCCCTTCCCAACAGTTGCGCAGCCTGAATGGCGAATGGCGCCTGATGCGGTATTTTC
TCCTTACGCATCTGTGCGGTATTTCACACCGCATATGGTGCACTCTCAGTACAATCTGCTCTGATGCCGC
ATAGTTAAGCCAGCCCCGACACCCGCCAACACCCGCTGACGCGCCCTGACGGGCTTGTCTGCTCCCGGCA
TCCGCTTACAGACAAGCTGTGACCGTCTCCGGGAGCTGCATGTGTCAGAGGTTTTCACCGTCATCACCGA
AACGCGCGA
